Addgene plasmid #57638: tdEos-MCHR1-N-10
Purpose: Localization: Cilium, Excitation: 505 / 569, Emission: 516 / 581
Depositing lab: Michael Davidson. Depositing organization: Florida State University, Tallahassee.
Backbone
  Vector backbone: tdEos-N1
  Backbone size w/o insert (bp): 4750
  Vector type: Mammalian Expression
  Selectable markers: Neomycin (select with G418)
Growth in bacteria
  Bacterial resistance: Kanamycin, 50 μg/mL
  Growth temperature: 37°C
  Growth strain: DH5alpha
  Copy number: High Copy
Gene/Insert
  Gene/Insert name: MCHR1 (alt name: NM_145132.2)
  Species: M. musculus (mouse)
  Promoter: CMV
  Tag / fusion protein: tdEos (C terminal on backbone)
  Cloning method: Unknown
  Sequencing primers: 5′ CMV-F; 3′ SV40pA-R
Terms and licenses: Academic/Nonprofit Terms; Industry Terms
Depositor comments: . Excitation = 505 / 569; Emission = 516 / 581
How to cite: tdEos-MCHR1-N-10 was a gift from Michael Davidson (Addgene plasmid # 57638 ; http://n2t.net/addgene:57638 ; RRID:Addgene_57638)
