[The description below was written by a language model from this plasmid's Addgene catalogue record.]
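Description:
tdEos-MCHR1-N-10 is a mammalian expression plasmid built on the tdEos-N1 backbone (about 4.75 kb without the insert), an N1-style fusion vector in which a gene of interest is placed upstream of the fluorescent protein coding sequence. It is maintained in E. coli as a high-copy plasmid under kanamycin selection, and it carries a neomycin resistance marker so that transfected mammalian cells can be selected with G418. No feature table accompanies the record, so details such as the origin of replication are not itemised, and the cloning method is listed as unknown. The use of an SV40 polyA reverse sequencing primer suggests an SV40 polyadenylation signal downstream of the fusion.

The payload is mouse MCHR1 (melanin-concentrating hormone receptor 1), expressed from the CMV promoter and fused at its C terminus to tdEos. The "N-10" in the name probably refers to the N1-type fusion orientation and a 10-residue linker, though the record does not state this. tdEos is a tandem-dimer form of the green-to-red photoconvertible protein Eos. The two excitation/emission pairs recorded (505/516 nm and 569/581 nm) correspond to the unconverted green and photoconverted red states. The stated localization is the cilium, so the MCHR1 moiety serves as a targeting partner that brings the fluorophore to that compartment. The construct is therefore suited to use as a ciliary marker in live or fixed mammalian cells. Its photoconversion also makes it usable for optical highlighting, pulse-chase tracking of the labelled protein pool, or localization-based super-resolution imaging.
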