>Addgene plasmid #57638 | tdEos-MCHR1-N-10 | depositor partial sequence | sequence record 88791 | insert sequence
GACGTCAGATCCGCTAGCGCCACCATGGATCTGCAAGCCTCGTTGCTGTCCACTGGCCCCAATGCCAGCA
ACATCTCCGATGGCCAGGATAATTTCACATTGGCGGGGCCACCTCCTCGCACAAGGAGTGTCTCCTACAT
CAACATCATCATGCCTTCAGTGTTTGGTACCATCTGTCTCCTGGGCATTGTGGGAAACTCCACAGTCATT
TTTGCCGTGGTGAAGAAATCCAAGCTGCACTGGTGCAGCAACGTCCCTGACATCTTCATCATCAACCTCT
CTGTGGTGGATCTGCTTTTCCTGCTGGGCATGCCTTTCATGATCCACCAGCTCATGGGTAATGGTGTCTG
GCACTTTGGGGAAACCATGTGCACCCTCATCACAGCCATGGACGCCAACAGTCAGTTCACCAGCACCTAC
ATCCTGACTGCTATGGCCATTGACCGCTACTTGGCCACCGTCCATCCCATCTCCTCCACCAAGTTCCGGA
AGCCCTCCATGGCCACCCTGGTGATCTGCCTCCTGTGGGCTCTCTCGTTCATTAGCATCACTCCTGTGTG
GCTCTATGCCAGGCTTATCCCCTTCCCAGGGGGTGCTGTGGGCTGTGGCATCCGCCTACCAAACCCAGAT
ACTGATCTTTACTGGTTCACTCTGTATCAGTTTTTCCTGGCCTTCGCCCTTCCGTTTGTGGTCATCACTG
CTGCGTACGTGAAAATACTACAGCGCATGACGTCTTCGGTGGCCCCAGCCTCTCAACGCAGCATCCGGCT
TCGGACAAAGAGGGTGACCCGCACAGCCATTGCCATCTGTCTGGTCTTCTTTGTGTGCTGGGCGCCCTAC
TACGTGCTGCAGCTGACCCAGTTGTCCATCAGCCGCCCGACCCTCACATTCGTCTACCTGTACAATGCGG
CTATCAGCTTGGGCTATGCCAACAGCTGCCTCAATCCCTTTGTGTACATAGTACTCTGTGAGACCTTTCG
AAAACGCTTGGTGCTGTCGGTGAAGCCCGCGGCCCAGGGGCAGCTTCGCACGGTCAGCAATGCTCAGACA
GCTGACGAGGAGAGGACAGAAAGCAAAGGCACCGGAGGTAGCGGGGATCCACCGGTCGCCACCATGAGTG
CGATTAAGCCAGACATGAAGATCAACCTCCGTATGGAAGGCAACGTAAACGGGCACCACTTTGTGATCGA
CGGAGATGGTACAGGCAAGCCTTTTGAGGGAAAACAGAGTATGGATCTTGAAGTCAAAGAGGGCGGACCT
CTGCCTTTTGCCTTTGATATCCTGACCACTGCATTCCATTACGGCAACAGGGTATTCGCCGAATATCCAG
ACCACATACAAGACTATTTTAAGCAGTCGTTTCCTAAGGGGTATTCGTGGGAACGAAGCTTGACTTTCGA
AGACGGGGGCATTTGCATTGCCAGAAACGACATAACAATGGAAGGGGACACTTTCTATAATAAAGTTCGA
TTTCACGGTGTAAACTTTCCCGCCAATGGTCCAGTTATGCAGAAGAAGACGCTGAAATGGGAGCCCTCCA
CTGAGAAAATGTATGTGCGTGATGGAGTGCTGACTGGTGATATTCGCATGGCTTTGTTGCTTGAAGGAAA
TGCCCATTACCGATGTGACTTCAGAACTACTTACAAAGCTAAGGAGAAGGGTGTCAAGTTACCAGGCTAC
CACTTTGTGGACCACTGCATTGAGATTTTAAGCCATGACAAAGATTACAACAAGGTTAAGCTGTATGAGC
ATGCTGTTGCTCATTCTGGATTGCCTGACAATGCCAGACGATCCGGTAGCGGTCACGGTACTGGTTCTAC
TGGTTCTGGTTCTTCTGAGAGTGCGATTAAGCCAGACATGAAGATCAACCTCCGTATGGAAGGCAACGTA
AACGGGCACCACTTTGTGATCGACGGAGATGGTACAGGCAAGCCTTTTGAGGGAAAACAGAGTATGGATC
TTGAAGTCAAAGAGGGCGGACCTCTGCCTTTTGCCTTTGATATCCTGACCACTGCATTCCATTACGGCAA
CAGGGTATTCGCCGAATATCCAGACCACATACAAGACTATTTTAAGCAGTCGTTTCCTAAGGGGTATTCG
TGGGAACGAAGCTTGACTTTCGAAGACGGGGGCATTTGCATTGCCAGAAACGACATAACAATGGAAGGGG
ACACTTTCTATAATAAAGTTCGATTTCACGGTGTAAACTTTCCCGCCAATGGTCCAGTTATGCAGAAGAA
GACGCTGAAATGGGAGCCCTCCACTGAGAAAATGTATGTGCGTGATGGAGTGCTGACTGGTGATATTCGC
ATGGCTTTGTTGCTTGAAGGAAATGCCCATTACCGATGTGACTTCAGAACTACTTACAAAGCTAAGGAGA
AGGGTGTCAAGTTACCAGGCTACCACTTTGTGGACCACTGCATTGAGATTTTAAGCCATGACAAAGATTA
CAACAAGGTTAAGCTGTATGAGCATGCTGTTGCTCATTCTGGATTGCCTGACAATGCCAGACGATAAGCG
GCCGCGACTCTTAGATCATAATCAGCCATAC
